Addgene plasmid #235583: pPB_TRE3G_scFV-sfGFP-Ring1bCD-CatMut
Purpose: Dox-inducible expression of control catalytic-mutant Ring1b CD fused with scFV
Depositing lab: Jamie Hackett. Depositing organization: European Molecular Biology Laboratory (EMBL), Rome. Publication: Systematic epigenome editing captures the context-dependent instructive function of chromatin modifications. Policarpi C, Munafo M, Tsagkris S, Carlini V, Hackett JA. Nat Genet. 2024 Jun;56(6):1168-1180. doi: 10.1038/s41588-024-01706-w. Epub 2024 May 9. PubMed 38724747.
Backbone
  Vector backbone: pPB-TRE3G
  Vector type: CRISPR
Growth in bacteria
  Bacterial resistance: Ampicillin, 100 μg/mL
  Growth temperature: 30°C
  Growth strain: NEB Stable
  Copy number: High Copy
Gene/Insert
  Gene/Insert name: Ring1b (alt name: Rnf2)
  Species: M. musculus (mouse)
  Mutation: I53S
  Entrez Gene: Rnf2 (a.k.a. Ring1B, dinG)
  Cloning method: Gibson Cloning
Terms and licenses: Academic/Nonprofit Terms; Industry Terms: Not Available to Industry
Depositor comments: This is a piggyBAC plasmid that integrates into the genome and can be selected for via Neomycin resistance. Expression of epigenetic effector is induced via adding doxycyline to media. Succesful activiation of the epigenetic editing system is indicated by sfGFP expression.
How to cite: pPB_TRE3G_scFV-sfGFP-Ring1bCD-CatMut was a gift from Jamie Hackett (Addgene plasmid # 235583 ; http://n2t.net/addgene:235583 ; RRID:Addgene_235583)
