[The description below was written by a language model from this plasmid's Addgene catalogue record and pLannotate feature annotations shown in this document.]
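Description:
pPB_TRE3G_scFV-sfGFP-Ring1bCD-CatMut is a 9.3 kb piggyBac transposon plasmid for stable genomic integration and doxycycline-inducible expression of an epigenome-editing effector in mammalian cells. It is catalogued as a CRISPR-type vector on the pPB-TRE3G backbone. In bacteria it is maintained through a high-copy ColE1/pUC-type origin and ampicillin resistance (AmpR). It also carries an f1 origin and remnants of a lacZα/lac promoter cloning region. The piggyBac terminal repeats are not annotated in the feature table, which only picks up short phage lambda-derived fragments flanking the cargo. The depositor states that the plasmid integrates as a piggyBac element and that integrants are selected by neomycin resistance. This fits the annotated neo coding sequence with its own SV40 poly(A) signal, although the promoter driving neo is not annotated.

The payload is a single fusion gene under the TRE3G promoter, which is activated by a Tet-On 3G transactivator in the presence of doxycycline; no transactivator is annotated on this plasmid. The open reading frame begins with mouse antibody light- and heavy-chain variable segments that form the scFV. An HA epitope, superfolder GFP and a fragment of mouse Ring1b (Rnf2) described as the catalytic domain (CD) follow. The fusion ends with a short SV40 large T antigen segment, probably a nuclear localisation signal, and an SV40 poly(A) signal. Ring1b is the E3 ligase that deposits H2AK119 monoubiquitin. The I53S mutation here gives a catalytically inactive version intended as a control for the active effector. The scFV presumably recruits the fusion to an epitope-tagged targeting protein, but the record does not name that partner. sfGFP fluorescence reports successful induction.
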