Features (pLannotate 1.2.2; 24 found; start..end, strand, type, name):
      1..105     -  promoter       AmpR promoter: bla
    158..586     -  rep_origin     f1 ori (sequence partly withheld): f1 bacteriophage origin of replication; arrow indicates direction of (+) strand synthesis
    591..746     -  CDS            lacZα (fragment): LacZα fragment of β-galactosidase; lacZ fragment
    748..867     +  CDS            B (fragment): PORTL_LAMBD - Experimental evidence at protein level: Swiss-Prot protein existence level 1. Forms the portal vertex of the capsid (PubMed:6228056, PubMed:6232391). This portal plays critical roles in head assembly, genome packaging, neck/tail attachment, and genome ejection (Probable). The portal protein multimerizes as a single ring-shaped homododecamer arranged around a central channel (PubMed:6232391). Binds to the terminase subunits to form the packaging machine (PubMed:7799432). From Escherichia phage lambda (Bacteriophage lambda).
   1385..1763    +  promoter       TRE3G promoter: 3rd-generation Tet-responsive promoter that can be activated by binding of Tet-On® 3G
   1794..2105    +  CDS            LV1C_MOUSE (fragment): Experimental evidence at protein level: Swiss-Prot protein existence level 1. From Mus musculus (Mouse).
   2181..2519    +  CDS            HVM37_MOUSE (fragment): Experimental evidence at protein level: Swiss-Prot protein existence level 1. From Mus musculus (Mouse).
   2520..2546    +  CDS            3xHA (fragment): three tandem HA epitope tags
   2580..2605    +  CDS            FAPα2 (fragment): fluorogen-activating protein composed of a dimer of the L5-MG single-chain antibody fragment (Szent-Gyorgyi et al., 2008) binds malachite green derivatives to produce red fluorescence
   2637..3347    +  CDS            Superfolder GFP: Superfolder GFP is a basic (constitutively fluorescent) green fluorescent protein published in 2005, derived from Aequorea victoria. It is reported to be a very rapidly-maturing weak dimer.
   3468..4064    +  CDS            RNF2 (fragment): RING2_HUMAN - Also known as BAP1, DING, HIPI3, RING1B. Experimental evidence at protein level: Swiss-Prot protein existence level 1. E3 ubiquitin-protein ligase that mediates monoubiquitination of 'Lys-119' of histone H2A (H2AK119Ub), thereby playing a central role in histone code and gene regulation (PubMed:15386022, PubMed:16359901, PubMed:25519132, PubMed:21772249, PubMed:25355358, PubMed:26151332). H2AK119Ub gives a specific tag for epigenetic transcriptional repression and participates in X chromosome inactivation of female mammals. May be involved in the initiation of both imprinted and
   4073..4156    +  CDS            large T antigen (fragment): large T antigen from SV40 (simian virus 40)
   4179..4300    +  polyA_signal   SV40 poly(A) signal: SV40 polyadenylation signal
   4862..5653    +  CDS            neo: KKA2_KLEPN - Also known as kan, nptII. Experimental evidence at protein level: Swiss-Prot protein existence level 1. Resistance to kanamycin, neomycin, paromomycin, ribostamycin, butirosin and gentamicin B. From Klebsiella pneumoniae.
   5677..5829    +  CDS            ble (fragment): BLE_KLEPN - Experimental evidence at protein level: Swiss-Prot protein existence level 1. Binding protein with a strong affinity to the bleomycin family of antibiotics. Binds to CL990; an antimitotic-antibiotic compound. From Klebsiella pneumoniae.
   5851..5972    +  polyA_signal   SV40 poly(A) signal: SV40 polyadenylation signal
   5990..6082    +  ncRNA          G-CSF SLDE: Accession: RF00183 - G-CSF factor stem-loop destabilising element (SLDE)
   6779..7246    +  CDS            B (fragment): PORTL_LAMBD - Experimental evidence at protein level: Swiss-Prot protein existence level 1. Forms the portal vertex of the capsid (PubMed:6228056, PubMed:6232391). This portal plays critical roles in head assembly, genome packaging, neck/tail attachment, and genome ejection (Probable). The portal protein multimerizes as a single ring-shaped homododecamer arranged around a central channel (PubMed:6232391). Binds to the terminase subunits to form the packaging machine (PubMed:7799432). From Escherichia phage lambda (Bacteriophage lambda).
   7284..7300    -  protein_bind   lac operator: The lac repressor binds to the lac operator to inhibit transcription in E. coli. This inhibition can be relieved by adding lactose or isopropyl-β-D-thiogalactopyranoside (IPTG). lac repressor encoded by lacI
   7308..7338    -  promoter       lac promoter: promoter for the E. coli lac operon
   7353..7374    -  protein_bind   CAP binding site: CAP binding activates transcription in the presence of cAMP. E. coli catabolite activator protein
   7387..7479    -  CDS            lacI (fragment): lac repressor; lacI; The lac repressor binds to the lac operator to inhibit transcription in E. coli. This inhibition can be relieved by adding lactose or isopropyl-β-D-thiogalactopyranoside (IPTG).
   7662..8250    -  rep_origin     ori: high-copy-number ColE1/pMB1/pBR322/pUC origin of replication
   8421..9281    -  CDS            AmpR: β-lactamase; bla; confers resistance to ampicillin, carbenicillin, and related antibiotics
>Addgene plasmid #235583 | pPB_TRE3G_scFV-sfGFP-Ring1bCD-CatMut | addgene full sequence | sequence record 470381 | Addgene NGS Result
ACTCTTCCTTTTTCAATATTATTGAAGCATTTATCAGGGTTATTGTCTCATGAGCGGATACATATTTGAA
TGTATTTAGAAAAATAAACAAATAGGGGTTCCGCGCACATTTCCCCGAAAAGTGCCACCTAAATTGTAAG
CGTTAATATTTTGTTAAAATTCGCGTTAAATTTTTGTTAAATCAGCTCATTTTTTAACCAATAGGCCGAA
ATCGGCAAAATCCCTTATAAATCAAAAGAATAGACCGAGATAGGGT
[37 nt withheld, positions 257-293]
AAAGAACGTGGACTCCAACGTCAAAGG
[49 nt withheld, positions 321-369]
T
[91 nt withheld, positions 371-461]
G
[124 nt withheld, positions 463-586]
CCCATTCGCCATTCAGGCTGCGCAACTGTTGGGAAGGGCGATCGGTGCGGGCCTCTTCGCTATTACGCCA
GCTGGCGAAAGGGGGATGTGCTGCAAGGCGATTAAGTTGGGTAACGCCAGGGTTTTCCCAGTCACGACGT
TGTAAAACGACGGCCAGTGAGCGCGCCTCGTTCATTCACGTTTTTGAACCCGTGGAGGACGGGCAGACTC
GCGGTGCAAATGTGTTTTACAGCGTGATGGAGCAGATGAAGATGCTCGACACGCTGCAGAACACGCAGCT
AGATTAACCCTAGAAAGATAATCATATTGTGACGTACGTTAAAGATAATCATGTGTAAAATTGACGCATG
TGTTTTATCGGTCTGTATATCGAGGTTTATTTATTAATTTGAATAGATATTAAGTTTTATTATATTTACA
CTTACATACTAATAATAAATTCAACAAACAATTTATTTATGTTTATTTATTTATTAAAAAAAACAAAAAC
TCAAAATTTCTTCTATAAAGTAACAAAACTTTTATGAGGGACAGCCCCCCCCCAAAGCCCCCAGGGATGT
AATTACGTCCCTCCCCCGCTAGGGGGCAGCAGCGAGCCGCCCGGGGCTCCGCTCCGGTCCGGCGCTCCCC
CCGCATCCCCGAGCCGGCAGCGTGCGGGGACAGCCCGGGCACGGGGAAGGTGGCACGGGATCGCTTTCCT
CTGAACGCTTCTCGCTGCTCTTTGAGCCTGCAGACACCTGGGGGGATACGGGGAAAAGGCCTCCACGGCC
ACTAGTCTTTCGTCTTCAAGAATTCCTCGAGTTTACTCCCTATCAGTGATAGAGAACGTATGAAGAGTTT
ACTCCCTATCAGTGATAGAGAACGTATGCAGACTTTACTCCCTATCAGTGATAGAGAACGTATAAGGAGT
TTACTCCCTATCAGTGATAGAGAACGTATGACCAGTTTACTCCCTATCAGTGATAGAGAACGTATCTACA
GTTTACTCCCTATCAGTGATAGAGAACGTATATCCAGTTTACTCCCTATCAGTGATAGAGAACGTATAAG
CTTTAGGCGTGTACGGTGGGCGCCTATAAAAGCAGAGCTCGTTTAGTGAACCGTCAGATCGCCTGGAGCA
ATTCCACAACACTTTTGTCTTATACCAACTTTCCGTACCACTTCCTACCCTCGTAAAGGTCTAGAGCTAG
CCATGGGCCCCGACATCGTGATGACCCAGAGCCCCAGCAGCCTGAGCGCCAGCGTGGGCGACCGCGTGAC
CATCACCTGCCGCAGCAGCACCGGCGCCGTGACCACCAGCAACTACGCCAGCTGGGTGCAGGAGAAGCCC
GGCAAGCTGTTCAAGGGCCTGATCGGCGGCACCAACAACCGCGCCCCCGGCGTGCCCAGCCGCTTCAGCG
GCAGCCTGATCGGCGACAAGGCCACCCTGACCATCAGCAGCCTGCAGCCCGAGGACTTCGCCACCTACTT
CTGCGCCCTGTGGTACAGCAACCACTGGGTGTTCGGCCAGGGCACCAAGGTGGAGCTGAAGCGTGGAGGC
GGAGGTAGTGGAGGTGGAGGCTCTGGTGGGGGAGGAAGCAGTGGAGGCGGAAGTGAGGTGAAGCTGCTGG
AGAGCGGAGGCGGACTGGTGCAGCCCGGCGGATCTCTGAAGCTGAGCTGCGCCGTGAGCGGCTTCAGCCT
GACCGACTACGGCGTGAACTGGGTGCGCCAGGCCCCCGGACGCGGACTGGAGTGGATCGGTGTGATCTGG
GGCGACGGCATCACCGACTACAACAGCGCCCTGAAGGACCGCTTCATCATCAGCAAGGACAACGGCAAGA
ACACCGTGTACCTGCAGATGAGCAAGGTGCGCAGCGACGACACCGCCCTGTACTACTGCGTGACCGGCCT
GTTCGACTACTGGGGACAGGGCACCCTGGTGACCGTGAGCAGCTACCCATACGATGTTCCAGATTACGCT
GGTGGAGGCGGAGGTTCTGGGGGAGGAGGTAGTGGCGGTGGTGGTTCAGGAGGCGGCGGAAGCTTGGATC
CAGGTGGAGGTGGAAGCGGTAGCAAAGGAGAAGAACTTTTCACTGGAGTTGTCCCAATTCTTGTTGAATT
AGATGGTGATGTTAATGGGCACAAATTTTCTGTCCGTGGAGAGGGTGAAGGTGATGCTACAAACGGAAAA
CTCACCCTTAAATTTATTTGCACTACTGGAAAACTACCTGTTCCGTGGCCAACACTTGTCACTACTCTGA
CCTATGGTGTTCAATGCTTTTCCCGTTATCCGGATCACATGAAACGGCATGACTTTTTCAAGAGTGCCAT
GCCCGAAGGTTATGTACAGGAACGCACTATATCTTTCAAAGATGACGGGACCTACAAGACGCGTGCTGAA
GTCAAGTTTGAAGGTGATACCCTTGTTAATCGTATCGAGTTAAAGGGTATTGATTTTAAAGAAGATGGAA
ACATTCTTGGACACAAACTCGAGTACAACTTTAACTCACACAATGTATACATCACGGCAGACAAACAAAA
GAATGGAATCAAAGCTAACTTCAAAATTCGCCACAACGTTGAAGATGGTTCCGTTCAACTAGCAGACCAT
TATCAACAAAATACTCCAATTGGCGATGGCCCTGTCCTTTTACCAGACAACCATTACCTGTCGACACAAT
CTGTCCTTTCGAAAGATCCCAACGAAAAGCGTGACCACATGGTCCTTCTTGAGTTTGTAACTGCTGCTGG
GATTACACATGGCATGGATGAGCTCTACAAAGGTGGAGGTCGGACCGGCCCCAAGAAAAAACGCAAGGTG
GAAGATCCTAAGAAAAAGCGGAAAGTGGACGGCATTGGTAGTGGGAGCAACGGCAGCAGCGGATCCGGAG
GCGGTGGTACCTCTCAGGCTGTGCAGACAAATGGAACTCAACCATTAAGCAAAACATGGGAACTCAGTTT
GTATGAGTTACAACGAACACCTCAGGAGGCAATAACAGATGGCTTGGAAATTGTGGTTTCACCTAGAAGT
CTACACAGTGAATTAATGTGCCCAAGTTGTTTGGATATGTTAAAGAACACCATGACTACAAAGGAGTGTT
TACATCGGTTTTGCGCGGATTGTATTATCACAGCCCTTAGAAGTGGCAACAAAGAGTGTCCTACCTGTCG
GAAAAAACTGGTTTCTAAAAGATCACTAAGGCCAGACCCGAACTTTGATGCACTCATCAGCAAGATTTAT
CCCAGTCGTGATGAGTATGAAGCGCATCAGGAAAGGGTCTTAGCAAGGATCAACAAACACAACAATCAGC
AGGCTCTCAGCCACAGCATCGAGGAGGGGCTGAAGATACAGGCCATGAACAGATTACAGCGAGGCAAAAA
GCAGCAGATAGAAAATGGTAGTGGAGCAGAAGATAATGGTGACAGCTCCCACTGTAGTAACGCATCCACA
CACAGCAACCAGGAAGCGGGCCCGAGTAACAAACGGACCAAAACCTCTTGACAAAAGATCATAATCAGCC
ATATCACATCTGTAGAGGTTTTACTTGCTTTAAAAAACCTCCCACACCTCCCCCTGAACCTGAAACATAA
AATGAATGCAATTGTTGTTGTTAACTTGTTTATTGCAGCTTATAATGGTTACAAATAAAGCAATAGCATC
ACAAATTTCACAAATAAAGCATTTTTTTCACTGCATTCTAGTTGTGGTTTGTCCAAACTCATCAATGTAT
CTTATCATGTCTCATATGGCCTTCTGCAGGAGCGTACAGAACCCAGGGCCCTGGCACCCGTGCAGACCCT
GGCCCACCCCACCTGGGCGCTCAGTGCCCAAGAGATGTCCACACCTAGGATGTCCCGCGGTGGGTGGGGG
GCCCGAGAGACGGGCAGGCCGGGGGCAGGCCTGGCCATGCGGGGCCGAACCGGGCACTGCCCAGCGTGGG
GCGCGGGGGCCACGGCGCGCGCCCCCAGCCCCCGGGCCCAGCACCCCAAGGCGGCCAACGCCAAAACTCT
CCCTCCTCCTCTTCCTCAATCTCGCTCTCGCTCTTTTTTTTTTTCGCAAAAGGAGGGGAGAGGGGGTAAA
AAAATGCTGCACTGTGCGGCGAAGCCGGTGAGTGAGCGGCGCGGGGCCAATCAGCGTGCGCCGTTCCGAA
AGTTGCCTTTTATGGCTCGAGCGGCCGCGGCGGCGCCCTATAAAACCCAGCGGCGCGACGCGCCACCACC
GCCGAGACCGCGTCCGCCCCGCGAGCACAGAGCCTCGCCTTTGCCGATCCTCTAGAGTCGAGATCCGCCG
CCACCATGATTGAACAAGATGGATTGCACGCAGGTTCTCCGGCCGCTTGGGTGGAGAGGCTATTCGGCTA
TGACTGGGCACAACAGACAATCGGCTGCTCTGATGCCGCCGTGTTCCGGCTGTCAGCGCAGGGGCGCCCG
GTTCTTTTTGTCAAGACCGACCTGTCCGGTGCCCTGAATGAACTGCAGGACGAGGCAGCGCGGCTATCGT
GGCTGGCCACGACGGGCGTTCCTTGCGCAGCTGTGCTCGACGTTGTCACTGAAGCGGGAAGGGACTGGCT
GCTATTGGGCGAAGTGCCGGGGCAGGATCTCCTGTCATCTCACCTTGCTCCTGCCGAGAAAGTATCCATC
ATGGCTGATGCAATGCGGCGGCTGCATACGCTTGATCCGGCTACCTGCCCATTCGACCACCAAGCGAAAC
ATCGCATCGAGCGAGCACGTACTCGGATGGAAGCCGGTCTTGTCGATCAGGATGATCTGGACGAAGAGCA
TCAGGGGCTCGCGCCAGCCGAACTGTTCGCCAGGCTCAAGGCGCGCATGCCCGACGGCGAGGATCTCGTC
GTGACCCATGGCGATGCCTGCTTGCCGAATATCATGGTGGAAAATGGCCGCTTTTCTGGATTCATCGACT
GTGGCCGGCTGGGTGTGGCGGACCGCTATCAGGACATAGCGTTGGCTACCCGTGATATTGCTGAAGAGCT
TGGCGGCGAATGGGCTGACCGCTTCCTCGTGCTTTACGGTATCGCCGCTCCCGATTCGCAGCGCATCGCC
TTCTATCGCCTTCTTGACGAGTTCTTCTGAGCGGGACTCTGGGGTTCGAAATGACCGACCAAGCGACGCC
CAACCTGCCATCACGAGATTTCGATTCCACCGCCGCCTTCTATGAAAGGTTGGGCTTCGGAATCGTTTTC
CGGGACGCCGGCTGGATGATCCTCCAGCGCGGGGATCTCATGCTGGAGTTCTTCGCCCACCCCCCGGATC
TAAGCTCTAGAGTTAACTTGTTTATTGCAGCTTATAATGGTTACAAATAAAGCAATAGCATCACAAATTT
CACAAATAAAGCATTTTTTTCACTGCATTCTAGTTGTGGTTTGTCCAAACTCATCAATGTATCTTATCAT
GTCTGGAATTGACTCAAATGATGTCAATTAGTCTATCAGAAGCTCATCTGGTCTCCCTTCCGGGGGACAA
GACATCCCTGTTTAATATTTAAACAGCAGTGTTCCCAAACTGGGTTCTTATATCCCTTGCTCTGGTCAAC
CAGGTTGCAGGGTTTCCTGTCCTCACAGGAACGAAGTCCCTAAAGAAACAGTGGCAGCCAGGTTTAGCCC
CGGAATTGACTGGATTCCTTTTTTAGGGCCCATTGGTATGGCTTTTTCCCCGTATCCCCCCAGGTGTCTG
CAGGCTCAAAGAGCAGCGAGAAGCGTTCAGAGGAAAGCGATCCCGTGCCACCTTCCCCGTGCCCGGGCTG
TCCCCGCACGCTGCCGGCTCGGGGATGCGGGGGGAGCGCCGGACCGGAGCGGAGCCCCGGGCGGCTCGCT
GCTGCCCCCTAGCGGGGGAGGGACGTAATTACATCCCTGGGGGCTTTGGGGGGGGGCTGTCCCTGATATC
TATAACAAGAAAATATATATATAATAAGTTATCACGTAAGTAGAACATGAAATAACAATATAATTATCGT
ATGAGTTAAATCTTAAAAGTCACGTAAAAGATAATCATGCGTCATTTTGACTCACGCGGTCGTTATAGTT
CAAAATCAGTGACACTTACCGCATTGACAAGCACGCCTCACGGGAGCTCCAAGCGGCGACTGAGATGTCC
TAAATGCACAGCGACGGATTCGCGCTATTTAGAAAGAGAGAGCAATATTTCAAGAATGCATGCGTCAATT
TTACGCAGACTATCTTTCTAGGGTTAATCTAGCTGCATCAGGATCATATCGTCGGGTCTTTTTTCCGGCT
CAGTCATCGCCCAAGCTGGCGCTATCTGGGCATCGGGGAGGAAGAAGCCCGTGCCTTTTCCCGCGAGGTT
GAAGCGGCATGGAAAGAGTTTGCCGAGGATGACTGCTGCTGCATTGACGTTGAGCGAAAACGCACGTTTA
CCATGATGATTCGGGAAGGTGTGGCCATGCACGCCTTTAACGGTGAACTGTTCGTTCAGGCCACCTGGGA
TACCAGTTCGTCGCGGCTTTTCCGGACACAGTTCCGGATGGTCAGCCCGAAGCGCATCAGCAACCCGAAC
AATACCGGCGACAGCCGGAACTGCCGTGCCGGTGTGCAGATTAATGACAGCGGTGCGGCGCTGGGATATT
ACGTCAGCGAGGACGGGTATCCTGGCTGGATGCCGCAGAAATGGACATGGATACCCCGTGAGTTACCCGG
CGGGCGCGCTTGGCGTAATCATGGTCATAGCTGTTTCCTGTGTGAAATTGTTATCCGCTCACAATTCCAC
ACAACATACGAGCCGGAAGCATAAAGTGTAAAGCCTGGGGTGCCTAATGAGTGAGCTAACTCACATTAAT
TGCGTTGCGCTCACTGCCCGCTTTCCAGTCGGGAAACCTGTCGTGCCAGCTGCATTAATGAATCGGCCAA
CGCGCGGGGAGAGGCGGTTTGCGTATTGGGCGCTCTTCCGCTTCCTCGCTCACTGACTCGCTGCGCTCGG
TCGTTCGGCTGCGGCGAGCGGTATCAGCTCACTCAAAGGCGGTAATACGGTTATCCACAGAATCAGGGGA
TAACGCAGGAAAGAACATGTGAGCAAAAGGCCAGCAAAAGGCCAGGAACCGTAAAAAGGCCGCGTTGCTG
GCGTTTTTCCATAGGCTCCGCCCCCCTGACGAGCATCACAAAAATCGACGCTCAAGTCAGAGGTGGCGAA
ACCCGACAGGACTATAAAGATACCAGGCGTTTCCCCCTGGAAGCTCCCTCGTGCGCTCTCCTGTTCCGAC
CCTGCCGCTTACCGGATACCTGTCCGCCTTTCTCCCTTCGGGAAGCGTGGCGCTTTCTCATAGCTCACGC
TGTAGGTATCTCAGTTCGGTGTAGGTCGTTCGCTCCAAGCTGGGCTGTGTGCACGAACCCCCCGTTCAGC
CCGACCGCTGCGCCTTATCCGGTAACTATCGTCTTGAGTCCAACCCGGTAAGACACGACTTATCGCCACT
GGCAGCAGCCACTGGTAACAGGATTAGCAGAGCGAGGTATGTAGGCGGTGCTACAGAGTTCTTGAAGTGG
TGGCCTAACTACGGCTACACTAGAAGAACAGTATTTGGTATCTGCGCTCTGCTGAAGCCAGTTACCTTCG
GAAAAAGAGTTGGTAGCTCTTGATCCGGCAAACAAACCACCGCTGGTAGCGGTGGTTTTTTTGTTTGCAA
GCAGCAGATTACGCGCAGAAAAAAAGGATCTCAAGAAGATCCTTTGATCTTTTCTACGGGGTCTGACGCT
CAGTGGAACGAAAACTCACGTTAAGGGATTTTGGTCATGAGATTATCAAAAAGGATCTTCACCTAGATCC
TTTTAAATTAAAAATGAAGTTTTAAATCAATCTAAAGTATATATGAGTAAACTTGGTCTGACAGTTACCA
ATGCTTAATCAGTGAGGCACCTATCTCAGCGATCTGTCTATTTCGTTCATCCATAGTTGCCTGACTCCCC
GTCGTGTAGATAACTACGATACGGGAGGGCTTACCATCTGGCCCCAGTGCTGCAATGATACCGCGAGACC
CACGCTCACCGGCTCCAGATTTATCAGCAATAAACCAGCCAGCCGGAAGGGCCGAGCGCAGAAGTGGTCC
TGCAACTTTATCCGCCTCCATCCAGTCTATTAATTGTTGCCGGGAAGCTAGAGTAAGTAGTTCGCCAGTT
AATAGTTTGCGCAACGTTGTTGCCATTGCTACAGGCATCGTGGTGTCACGCTCGTCGTTTGGTATGGCTT
CATTCAGCTCCGGTTCCCAACGATCAAGGCGAGTTACATGATCCCCCATGTTGTGCAAAAAAGCGGTTAG
CTCCTTCGGTCCTCCGATCGTTGTCAGAAGTAAGTTGGCCGCAGTGTTATCACTCATGGTTATGGCAGCA
CTGCATAATTCTCTTACTGTCATGCCATCCGTAAGATGCTTTTCTGTGACTGGTGAGTACTCAACCAAGT
CATTCTGAGAATAGTGTATGCGGCGACCGAGTTGCTCTTGCCCGGCGTCAATACGGGATAATACCGCGCC
ACATAGCAGAACTTTAAAAGTGCTCATCATTGGAAAACGTTCTTCGGGGCGAAAACTCTCAAGGATCTTA
CCGCTGTTGAGATCCAGTTCGATGTAACCCACTCGTGCACCCAACTGATCTTCAGCATCTTTTACTTTCA
CCAGCGTTTCTGGGTGAGCAAAAACAGGAAGGCAAAATGCCGCAAAAAAGGGAATAAGGGCGACACGGAA
ATGTTGAATACTCAT
